>Addgene plasmid #83903 | pLentiCRISPRv1-sgSHMT1-G3 | depositor full sequence | sequence record 160835 | 5'LTR 1..413 psi 464..601 gag 568..932 RRE 1078..1319 hU6 1717..1961 chimeric RNA backbone 1 (BsmBI) 1986..2067 cPPT 2109..2226
TTAATGTAGTCTTATGCAATACTCTTGTAGTCTTGCAACATGGTAACGATGAGTTAGCAACATGCCTTAC
AAGGAGAGAAAAAGCACCGTGCATGCCGATTGGTGGAAGTAAGGTGGTACGATCGTGCCTTATTAGGAAG
GCAACAGACGGGTCTGACATGGATTGGACGAACCACTGAATTGCCGCATTGCAGAGATATTGTATTTAAG
TGCCTAGCTCGATACATAAACGGGTCTCTCTGGTTAGACCAGATCTGAGCCTGGGAGCTCTCTGGCTAAC
TAGGGAACCCACTGCTTAAGCCTCAATAAAGCTTGCCTTGAGTGCTTCAAGTAGTGTGTGCCCGTCTGTT
GTGTGACTCTGGTAACTAGAGATCCCTCAGACCCTTTTAGTCAGTGTGGAAAATCTCTAGCAGTGGCGCC
CGAACAGGGACTTGAAAGCGAAAGGGAAACCAGAGGAGCTCTCTCGACGCAGGACTCGGCTTGCTGAAGC
GCGCACGGCAAGAGGCGAGGGGCGGCGACTGGTGAGTACGCCAAAAATTTTGACTAGCGGAGGCTAGAAG
GAGAGAGATGGGTGCGAGAGCGTCAGTATTAAGCGGGGGAGAATTAGATCGCGATGGGAAAAAATTCGGT
TAAGGCCAGGGGGAAAGAAAAAATATAAATTAAAACATATAGTATGGGCAAGCAGGGAGCTAGAACGATT
CGCAGTTAATCCTGGCCTGTTAGAAACATCAGAAGGCTGTAGACAAATACTGGGACAGCTACAACCATCC
CTTCAGACAGGATCAGAAGAACTTAGATCATTATATAATACAGTAGCAACCCTCTATTGTGTGCATCAAA
GGATAGAGATAAAAGACACCAAGGAAGCTTTAGACAAGATAGAGGAAGAGCAAAACAAAAGTAAGACCAC
CGCACAGCAAGCGGCCGCTGATCTTCAGACCTGGAGGAGGAGATATGAGGGACAATTGGAGAAGTGAATT
ATATAAATATAAAGTAGTAAAAATTGAACCATTAGGAGTAGCACCCACCAAGGCAAAGAGAAGAGTGGTG
CAGAGAGAAAAAAGAGCAGTGGGAATAGGAGCTTTGTTCCTTGGGTTCTTGGGAGCAGCAGGAAGCACTA
TGGGCGCAGCGTCAATGACGCTGACGGTACAGGCCAGACAATTATTGTCTGGTATAGTGCAGCAGCAGAA
CAATTTGCTGAGGGCTATTGAGGCGCAACAGCATCTGTTGCAACTCACAGTCTGGGGCATCAAGCAGCTC
CAGGCAAGAATCCTGGCTGTGGAAAGATACCTAAAGGATCAACAGCTCCTGGGGATTTGGGGTTGCTCTG
GAAAACTCATTTGCACCACTGCTGTGCCTTGGAATGCTAGTTGGAGTAATAAATCTCTGGAACAGATTTG
GAATCACACGACCTGGATGGAGTGGGACAGAGAAATTAACAATTACACAAGCTTAATACACTCCTTAATT
GAAGAATCGCAAAACCAGCAAGAAAAGAATGAACAAGAATTATTGGAATTAGATAAATGGGCAAGTTTGT
GGAATTGGTTTAACATAACAAATTGGCTGTGGTATATAAAATTATTCATAATGATAGTAGGAGGCTTGGT
AGGTTTAAGAATAGTTTTTGCTGTACTTTCTATAGTGAATAGAGTTAGGCAGGGATATTCACCATTATCG
TTTCAGACCCACCTCCCAACCCCGAGGGGACCCAGAGAGGGCCTATTTCCCATGATTCCTTCATATTTGC
ATATACGATACAAGGCTGTTAGAGAGATAATTAGAATTAATTTGACTGTAAACACAAAGATATTAGTACA
AAATACGTGACGTAGAAAGTAATAATTTCTTGGGTAGTTTGCAGTTTTAAAATTATGTTTTAAAATGGAC
TATCATATGCTTACCGTAACTTGAAAGTATTTCGATTTCTTGGCTTTATATATCTTGTGGAAAGGACGAA
ACACCGGAACGGGGCGTATCTCATGGGTTTTAGAGCTAGAAATAGCAAGTTAAAATAAGGCTAGTCCGTT
ATCAACTTGAAAAAGTGGCACCGAGTCGGTGCTTTTTTGAATTCTAGATCTTGAGACAAATGGCAGTATT
CATCCACAATTTTAAAAGAAAAGGGGGGATTGGGGGGTACAGTGCAGGGGAAAGAATAGTAGACATAATA
GCAACAGACATACAAACTAAAGAATTACAAAAACAAATTACAAAAATTCAAAATTTTCGGGTTTATTACA
GGGACAGCAGAGATCCACTTTGGCGCCGGCTCGAGTGGCTCCGGTGCCCGTCAGTGGGCAGAGCGCACAT
CGCCCACAGTCCCCGAGAAGTTGGGGGGAGGGGTCGGCAATTGAACCGGTGCCTAGAGAAGGTGGCGCGG
GGTAAACTGGGAAAGTGATGTCGTGTACTGGCTCCGCCTTTTTCCCGAGGGTGGGGGAGAACCGTATATA
AGTGCAGTAGTCGCCGTGAACGTTCTTTTTCGCAACGGGTTTGCCGCCAGAACACAGGTGTCGTGACGCG
GGATCCGCCACCATGGATTACAAAGACGATGACGATAAGATGGCCCCAAAGAAGAAGCGGAAGGTCGGTA
TCCACGGAGTCCCAGCAGCCGACAAGAAGTACAGCATCGGCCTGGACATCGGCACCAACTCTGTGGGCTG
GGCCGTGATCACCGACGAGTACAAGGTGCCCAGCAAGAAATTCAAGGTGCTGGGCAACACCGACCGGCAC
AGCATCAAGAAGAACCTGATCGGAGCCCTGCTGTTCGACAGCGGCGAAACAGCCGAGGCCACCCGGCTGA
AGAGAACCGCCAGAAGAAGATACACCAGACGGAAGAACCGGATCTGCTATCTGCAAGAGATCTTCAGCAA
CGAGATGGCCAAGGTGGACGACAGCTTCTTCCACAGACTGGAAGAGTCCTTCCTGGTGGAAGAGGATAAG
AAGCACGAGCGGCACCCCATCTTCGGCAACATCGTGGACGAGGTGGCCTACCACGAGAAGTACCCCACCA
TCTACCACCTGAGAAAGAAACTGGTGGACAGCACCGACAAGGCCGACCTGCGGCTGATCTATCTGGCCCT
GGCCCACATGATCAAGTTCCGGGGCCACTTCCTGATCGAGGGCGACCTGAACCCCGACAACAGCGACGTG
GACAAGCTGTTCATCCAGCTGGTGCAGACCTACAACCAGCTGTTCGAGGAAAACCCCATCAACGCCAGCG
GCGTGGACGCCAAGGCCATCCTGTCTGCCAGACTGAGCAAGAGCAGACGGCTGGAAAATCTGATCGCCCA
GCTGCCCGGCGAGAAGAAGAATGGCCTGTTCGGAAACCTGATTGCCCTGAGCCTGGGCCTGACCCCCAAC
TTCAAGAGCAACTTCGACCTGGCCGAGGATGCCAAACTGCAGCTGAGCAAGGACACCTACGACGACGACC
TGGACAACCTGCTGGCCCAGATCGGCGACCAGTACGCCGACCTGTTTCTGGCCGCCAAGAACCTGTCCGA
CGCCATCCTGCTGAGCGACATCCTGAGAGTGAACACCGAGATCACCAAGGCCCCCCTGAGCGCCTCTATG
ATCAAGAGATACGACGAGCACCACCAGGACCTGACCCTGCTGAAAGCTCTCGTGCGGCAGCAGCTGCCTG
AGAAGTACAAAGAGATTTTCTTCGACCAGAGCAAGAACGGCTACGCCGGCTACATTGACGGCGGAGCCAG
CCAGGAAGAGTTCTACAAGTTCATCAAGCCCATCCTGGAAAAGATGGACGGCACCGAGGAACTGCTCGTG
AAGCTGAACAGAGAGGACCTGCTGCGGAAGCAGCGGACCTTCGACAACGGCAGCATCCCCCACCAGATCC
ACCTGGGAGAGCTGCACGCCATTCTGCGGCGGCAGGAAGATTTTTACCCATTCCTGAAGGACAACCGGGA
AAAGATCGAGAAGATCCTGACCTTCCGCATCCCCTACTACGTGGGCCCTCTGGCCAGGGGAAACAGCAGA
TTCGCCTGGATGACCAGAAAGAGCGAGGAAACCATCACCCCCTGGAACTTCGAGGAAGTGGTGGACAAGG
GCGCTTCCGCCCAGAGCTTCATCGAGCGGATGACCAACTTCGATAAGAACCTGCCCAACGAGAAGGTGCT
GCCCAAGCACAGCCTGCTGTACGAGTACTTCACCGTGTATAACGAGCTGACCAAAGTGAAATACGTGACC
GAGGGAATGAGAAAGCCCGCCTTCCTGAGCGGCGAGCAGAAAAAGGCCATCGTGGACCTGCTGTTCAAGA
CCAACCGGAAAGTGACCGTGAAGCAGCTGAAAGAGGACTACTTCAAGAAAATCGAGTGCTTCGACTCCGT
GGAAATCTCCGGCGTGGAAGATCGGTTCAACGCCTCCCTGGGCACATACCACGATCTGCTGAAAATTATC
AAGGACAAGGACTTCCTGGACAATGAGGAAAACGAGGACATTCTGGAAGATATCGTGCTGACCCTGACAC
TGTTTGAGGACAGAGAGATGATCGAGGAACGGCTGAAAACCTATGCCCACCTGTTCGACGACAAAGTGAT
GAAGCAGCTGAAGCGGCGGAGATACACCGGCTGGGGCAGGCTGAGCCGGAAGCTGATCAACGGCATCCGG
GACAAGCAGTCCGGCAAGACAATCCTGGATTTCCTGAAGTCCGACGGCTTCGCCAACAGAAACTTCATGC
AGCTGATCCACGACGACAGCCTGACCTTTAAAGAGGACATCCAGAAAGCCCAGGTGTCCGGCCAGGGCGA
TAGCCTGCACGAGCACATTGCCAATCTGGCCGGCAGCCCCGCCATTAAGAAGGGCATCCTGCAGACAGTG
AAGGTGGTGGACGAGCTCGTGAAAGTGATGGGCCGGCACAAGCCCGAGAACATCGTGATCGAAATGGCCA
GAGAGAACCAGACCACCCAGAAGGGACAGAAGAACAGCCGCGAGAGAATGAAGCGGATCGAAGAGGGCAT
CAAAGAGCTGGGCAGCCAGATCCTGAAAGAACACCCCGTGGAAAACACCCAGCTGCAGAACGAGAAGCTG
TACCTGTACTACCTGCAGAATGGGCGGGATATGTACGTGGACCAGGAACTGGACATCAACCGGCTGTCCG
ACTACGATGTGGACCATATCGTGCCTCAGAGCTTTCTGAAGGACGACTCCATCGACAACAAGGTGCTGAC
CAGAAGCGACAAGAACCGGGGCAAGAGCGACAACGTGCCCTCCGAAGAGGTCGTGAAGAAGATGAAGAAC
TACTGGCGGCAGCTGCTGAACGCCAAGCTGATTACCCAGAGAAAGTTCGACAATCTGACCAAGGCCGAGA
GAGGCGGCCTGAGCGAACTGGATAAGGCCGGCTTCATCAAGAGACAGCTGGTGGAAACCCGGCAGATCAC
AAAGCACGTGGCACAGATCCTGGACTCCCGGATGAACACTAAGTACGACGAGAATGACAAGCTGATCCGG
GAAGTGAAAGTGATCACCCTGAAGTCCAAGCTGGTGTCCGATTTCCGGAAGGATTTCCAGTTTTACAAAG
TGCGCGAGATCAACAACTACCACCACGCCCACGACGCCTACCTGAACGCCGTCGTGGGAACCGCCCTGAT
CAAAAAGTACCCTAAGCTGGAAAGCGAGTTCGTGTACGGCGACTACAAGGTGTACGACGTGCGGAAGATG
ATCGCCAAGAGCGAGCAGGAAATCGGCAAGGCTACCGCCAAGTACTTCTTCTACAGCAACATCATGAACT
TTTTCAAGACCGAGATTACCCTGGCCAACGGCGAGATCCGGAAGCGGCCTCTGATCGAGACAAACGGCGA
AACCGGGGAGATCGTGTGGGATAAGGGCCGGGATTTTGCCACCGTGCGGAAAGTGCTGAGCATGCCCCAA
GTGAATATCGTGAAAAAGACCGAGGTGCAGACAGGCGGCTTCAGCAAAGAGTCTATCCTGCCCAAGAGGA
ACAGCGATAAGCTGATCGCCAGAAAGAAGGACTGGGACCCTAAGAAGTACGGCGGCTTCGACAGCCCCAC
CGTGGCCTATTCTGTGCTGGTGGTGGCCAAAGTGGAAAAGGGCAAGTCCAAGAAACTGAAGAGTGTGAAA
GAGCTGCTGGGGATCACCATCATGGAAAGAAGCAGCTTCGAGAAGAATCCCATCGACTTTCTGGAAGCCA
AGGGCTACAAAGAAGTGAAAAAGGACCTGATCATCAAGCTGCCTAAGTACTCCCTGTTCGAGCTGGAAAA
CGGCCGGAAGAGAATGCTGGCCTCTGCCGGCGAACTGCAGAAGGGAAACGAACTGGCCCTGCCCTCCAAA
TATGTGAACTTCCTGTACCTGGCCAGCCACTATGAGAAGCTGAAGGGCTCCCCCGAGGATAATGAGCAGA
AACAGCTGTTTGTGGAACAGCACAAGCACTACCTGGACGAGATCATCGAGCAGATCAGCGAGTTCTCCAA
GAGAGTGATCCTGGCCGACGCTAATCTGGACAAAGTGCTGTCCGCCTACAACAAGCACCGGGATAAGCCC
ATCAGAGAGCAGGCCGAGAATATCATCCACCTGTTTACCCTGACCAATCTGGGAGCCCCTGCCGCCTTCA
AGTACTTTGACACCACCATCGACCGGAAGAGGTACACCAGCACCAAAGAGGTGCTGGACGCCACCCTGAT
CCACCAGAGCATCACCGGCCTGTACGAGACACGGATCGACCTGTCTCAGCTGGGAGGCGACAAGCGTCCT
GCTGCTACTAAGAAAGCTGGTCAAGCTAAGAAAAAGAAAGCTAGCGGCAGCGGCGCCACCAACTTCAGCC
TGCTGAAGCAGGCCGGCGACGTGGAGGAGAACCCCGGCCCCATGACCGAGTACAAGCCCACGGTGCGCCT
CGCCACCCGCGACGACGTCCCCAGGGCCGTACGCACCCTCGCCGCCGCGTTCGCCGACTACCCCGCCACG
CGCCACACCGTCGATCCGGACCGCCACATCGAGCGGGTCACCGAGCTGCAAGAACTCTTCCTCACGCGCG
TCGGGCTCGACATCGGCAAGGTGTGGGTCGCGGACGACGGCGCCGCGGTGGCGGTCTGGACCACGCCGGA
GAGCGTCGAAGCGGGGGCGGTGTTCGCCGAGATCGGCCCGCGCATGGCCGAGTTGAGCGGTTCCCGGCTG
GCCGCGCAGCAACAGATGGAAGGCCTCCTGGCGCCGCACCGGCCCAAGGAGCCCGCGTGGTTCCTGGCCA
CCGTCGGAGTCTCGCCCGACCACCAGGGCAAGGGTCTGGGCAGCGCCGTCGTGCTCCCCGGAGTGGAGGC
GGCCGAGCGCGCCGGGGTGCCCGCCTTCCTGGAGACCTCCGCGCCCCGCAACCTCCCCTTCTACGAGCGG
CTCGGCTTCACCGTCACCGCCGACGTCGAGGTGCCCGAAGGACCGCGCACCTGGTGCATGACCCGCAAGC
CCGGTGCCTGAACGCGTTAAGTCGACAATCAACCTCTGGATTACAAAATTTGTGAAAGATTGACTGGTAT
TCTTAACTATGTTGCTCCTTTTACGCTATGTGGATACGCTGCTTTAATGCCTTTGTATCATGCTATTGCT
TCCCGTATGGCTTTCATTTTCTCCTCCTTGTATAAATCCTGGTTGCTGTCTCTTTATGAGGAGTTGTGGC
CCGTTGTCAGGCAACGTGGCGTGGTGTGCACTGTGTTTGCTGACGCAACCCCCACTGGTTGGGGCATTGC
CACCACCTGTCAGCTCCTTTCCGGGACTTTCGCTTTCCCCCTCCCTATTGCCACGGCGGAACTCATCGCC
GCCTGCCTTGCCCGCTGCTGGACAGGGGCTCGGCTGTTGGGCACTGACAATTCCGTGGTGTTGTCGGGGA
AATCATCGTCCTTTCCTTGGCTGCTCGCCTGTGTTGCCACCTGGATTCTGCGCGGGACGTCCTTCTGCTA
CGTCCCTTCGGCCCTCAATCCAGCGGACCTTCCTTCCCGCGGCCTGCTGCCGGCTCTGCGGCCTCTTCCG
CGTCTTCGCCTTCGCCCTCAGACGAGTCGGATCTCCCTTTGGGCCGCCTCCCCGCGTCGACTTTAAGACC
AATGACTTACAAGGCAGCTGTAGATCTTAGCCACTTTTTAAAAGAAAAGGGGGGACTGGAAGGGCTAATT
CACTCCCAACGAAGACAAGATCTGCTTTTTGCTTGTACTGGGTCTCTCTGGTTAGACCAGATCTGAGCCT
GGGAGCTCTCTGGCTAACTAGGGAACCCACTGCTTAAGCCTCAATAAAGCTTGCCTTGAGTGCTTCAAGT
AGTGTGTGCCCGTCTGTTGTGTGACTCTGGTAACTAGAGATCCCTCAGACCCTTTTAGTCAGTGTGGAAA
ATCTCTAGCAGTACGTATAGTAGTTCATGTCATCTTATTATTCAGTATTTATAACTTGCAAAGAAATGAA
TATCAGAGAGTGAGAGGAACTTGTTTATTGCAGCTTATAATGGTTACAAATAAAGCAATAGCATCACAAA
TTTCACAAATAAAGCATTTTTTTCACTGCATTCTAGTTGTGGTTTGTCCAAACTCATCAATGTATCTTAT
CATGTCTGGCTCTAGCTATCCCGCCCCTAACTCCGCCCATCCCGCCCCTAACTCCGCCCAGTTCCGCCCA
TTCTCCGCCCCATGGCTGACTAATTTTTTTTATTTATGCAGAGGCCGAGGCCGCCTCGGCCTCTGAGCTA
TTCCAGAAGTAGTGAGGAGGCTTTTTTGGAGGCCTAGGGACGTACCCAATTCGCCCTATAGTGAGTCGTA
TTACGCGCGCTCACTGGCCGTCGTTTTACAACGTCGTGACTGGGAAAACCCTGGCGTTACCCAACTTAAT
CGCCTTGCAGCACATCCCCCTTTCGCCAGCTGGCGTAATAGCGAAGAGGCCCGCACCGATCGCCCTTCCC
AACAGTTGCGCAGCCTGAATGGCGAATGGG
[124 nt withheld, positions 8921-9044]
C
[91 nt withheld, positions 9046-9136]
A
[49 nt withheld, positions 9138-9186]
CCTTTGACGTTGGAGTCCACGTTCTTT
[37 nt withheld, positions 9214-9250]
ACCCTATCTCGGTCTATTCTTTTGATTTATAAGGGATTTTGCCGATTTCGGCCTATTGGTTAAAAAATGA
GCTGATTTAACAAAAATTTAACGCGAATTTTAACAAAATATTAACGCTTACAATTTAGGTGGCACTTTTC
GGGGAAATGTGCGCGGAACCCCTATTTGTTTATTTTTCTAAATACATTCAAATATGTATCCGCTCATGAG
ACAATAACCCTGATAAATGCTTCAATAATATTGAAAAAGGAAGAGTATGAGTATTCAACATTTCCGTGTC
GCCCTTATTCCCTTTTTTGCGGCATTTTGCCTTCCTGTTTTTGCTCACCCAGAAACGCTGGTGAAAGTAA
AAGATGCTGAAGATCAGTTGGGTGCACGAGTGGGTTACATCGAACTGGATCTCAACAGCGGTAAGATCCT
TGAGAGTTTTCGCCCCGAAGAACGTTTTCCAATGATGAGCACTTTTAAAGTTCTGCTATGTGGCGCGGTA
TTATCCCGTATTGACGCCGGGCAAGAGCAACTCGGTCGCCGCATACACTATTCTCAGAATGACTTGGTTG
AGTACTCACCAGTCACAGAAAAGCATCTTACGGATGGCATGACAGTAAGAGAATTATGCAGTGCTGCCAT
AACCATGAGTGATAACACTGCGGCCAACTTACTTCTGACAACGATCGGAGGACCGAAGGAGCTAACCGCT
TTTTTGCACAACATGGGGGATCATGTAACTCGCCTTGATCGTTGGGAACCGGAGCTGAATGAAGCCATAC
CAAACGACGAGCGTGACACCACGATGCCTGTAGCAATGGCAACAACGTTGCGCAAACTATTAACTGGCGA
ACTACTTACTCTAGCTTCCCGGCAACAATTAATAGACTGGATGGAGGCGGATAAAGTTGCAGGACCACTT
CTGCGCTCGGCCCTTCCGGCTGGCTGGTTTATTGCTGATAAATCTGGAGCCGGTGAGCGTGGGTCTCGCG
GTATCATTGCAGCACTGGGGCCAGATGGTAAGCCCTCCCGTATCGTAGTTATCTACACGACGGGGAGTCA
GGCAACTATGGATGAACGAAATAGACAGATCGCTGAGATAGGTGCCTCACTGATTAAGCATTGGTAACTG
TCAGACCAAGTTTACTCATATATACTTTAGATTGATTTAAAACTTCATTTTTAATTTAAAAGGATCTAGG
TGAAGATCCTTTTTGATAATCTCATGACCAAAATCCCTTAACGTGAGTTTTCGTTCCACTGAGCGTCAGA
CCCCGTAGAAAAGATCAAAGGATCTTCTTGAGATCCTTTTTTTCTGCGCGTAATCTGCTGCTTGCAAACA
AAAAAACCACCGCTACCAGCGGTGGTTTGTTTGCCGGATCAAGAGCTACCAACTCTTTTTCCGAAGGTAA
CTGGCTTCAGCAGAGCGCAGATACCAAATACTGTTCTTCTAGTGTAGCCGTAGTTAGGCCACCACTTCAA
GAACTCTGTAGCACCGCCTACATACCTCGCTCTGCTAATCCTGTTACCAGTGGCTGCTGCCAGTGGCGAT
AAGTCGTGTCTTACCGGGTTGGACTCAAGACGATAGTTACCGGATAAGGCGCAGCGGTCGGGCTGAACGG
GGGGTTCGTGCACACAGCCCAGCTTGGAGCGAACGACCTACACCGAACTGAGATACCTACAGCGTGAGCT
ATGAGAAAGCGCCACGCTTCCCGAAGGGAGAAAGGCGGACAGGTATCCGGTAAGCGGCAGGGTCGGAACA
GGAGAGCGCACGAGGGAGCTTCCAGGGGGAAACGCCTGGTATCTTTATAGTCCTGTCGGGTTTCGCCACC
TCTGACTTGAGCGTCGATTTTTGTGATGCTCGTCAGGGGGGCGGAGCCTATGGAAAAACGCCAGCAACGC
GGCCTTTTTACGGTTCCTGGCCTTTTGCTGGCCTTTTGCTCACATGTTCTTTCCTGCGTTATCCCCTGAT
TCTGTGGATAACCGTATTACCGCCTTTGAGTGAGCTGATACCGCTCGCCGCAGCCGAACGACCGAGCGCA
GCGAGTCAGTGAGCGAGGAAGCGGAAGAGCGCCCAATACGCAAACCGCCTCTCCCCGCGCGTTGGCCGAT
TCATTAATGCAGCTGGCACGACAGGTTTCCCGACTGGAAAGCGGGCAGTGAGCGCAACGCAATTAATGTG
AGTTAGCTCACTCATTAGGCACCCCAGGCTTTACACTTTATGCTTCCGGCTCGTATGTTGTGTGGAATTG
TGAGCGGATAACAATTTCACACAGGAAACAGCTATGACCATGATTACGCCAAGCGCGCAATTAACCCTCA
CTAAAGGGAACAAAAGCTGGAGCTGCAAGC
Features (pLannotate 1.2.2; 29 found; start..end, strand, type, name):
      5..231     +  promoter       RSV promoter: Rous sarcoma virus enhancer/promoter
    232..412     +  LTR            5' LTR (truncated): truncated 5' long terminal repeat (LTR) from HIV-1
    459..584     +  misc_feature   HIV-1 Ψ: packaging signal of human immunodeficiency virus type 1
    568..931     +  CDS            HIV-1 gag (fragment): gag protein from human immunodeficiency virus 1; gag
   1077..1310    +  misc_feature   RRE: The Rev response element (RRE) of HIV-1 allows for Rev-dependent mRNA export from the nucleus to the cytoplasm.
   1687..1713    +  CDS            Rev (fragment): human immunodeficiency virus 1 (HIV-1) Rev protein; rev; enhances nuclear export of unspliced and incompletely spliced viral mRNAs
   1717..1957    +  promoter       U6 promoter: RNA polymerase III promoter for human U6 snRNA
   1987..2062    +  misc_RNA       gRNA scaffold: guide RNA scaffold for the Streptococcus pyogenes CRISPR/Cas9 system
   2110..2227    +  misc_feature   cPPT/CTS: central polypurine tract and central termination sequence of HIV-1
   2296..2507    +  promoter       EF-1α core promoter: core promoter for human elongation factor EF-1α
   2611..4212    +  CDS            Cas9(N): N-terminal portion of Streptococcus pyogenes Cas9 (Zetsche et al., 2015)
   4213..6711    +  CDS            Cas9(C): C-terminal portion of Streptococcus pyogenes Cas9 (Zetsche et al., 2015)
   6832..7431    +  CDS            PuroR (fragment): puromycin N-acetyltransferase; pac from Streptomyces; confers resistance to puromycin
   7447..8035    +  misc_feature   WPRE: woodchuck hepatitis virus posttranscriptional regulatory element
   8086..8105    +  misc_feature   cPPT/CTS (fragment): central polypurine tract and central termination sequence of HIV-1
   8107..8340    +  LTR            3' LTR (ΔU3): self-inactivating 3' long terminal repeat (LTR) from HIV-1
   8418..8539    +  polyA_signal   SV40 poly(A) signal: SV40 polyadenylation signal
   8579..8714    +  rep_origin     SV40 ori: SV40 origin of replication
   8735..8753    -  promoter       T7 promoter: promoter for bacteriophage T7 RNA polymerase
   8761..8916    +  CDS            lacZα (fragment): LacZα fragment of β-galactosidase; lacZ fragment
   8921..9349    +  rep_origin     f1 ori (sequence partly withheld): f1 bacteriophage origin of replication; arrow indicates direction of (+) strand synthesis
   9402..9506    +  promoter       AmpR promoter: bla
   9507..10367   +  CDS            AmpR: β-lactamase; bla; confers resistance to ampicillin, carbenicillin, and related antibiotics
  10538..11126   +  rep_origin     ori: high-copy-number ColE1/pMB1/pBR322/pUC origin of replication
  11309..11401   +  CDS            lacI (fragment): lac repressor; lacI; The lac repressor binds to the lac operator to inhibit transcription in E. coli. This inhibition can be relieved by adding lactose or isopropyl-β-D-thiogalactopyranoside (IPTG).
  11414..11435   +  protein_bind   CAP binding site: CAP binding activates transcription in the presence of cAMP. E. coli catabolite activator protein
  11450..11480   +  promoter       lac promoter: promoter for the E. coli lac operon
  11484..11506   +  protein_bind   lac operator (fragment): The lac repressor binds to the lac operator to inhibit transcription in E. coli. This inhibition can be relieved by adding lactose or isopropyl-β-D-thiogalactopyranoside (IPTG). lac repressor encoded by lacI
  11549..11567   +  promoter       T3 promoter: promoter for bacteriophage T3 RNA polymerase
