[The description below was written by a language model from this plasmid's Addgene catalogue record and pLannotate feature annotations shown in this document.]
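Description:
pLentiCRISPRv1-sgSHMT1-G3 is an all-in-one lentiviral CRISPR plasmid of about 11.6 kb, built on the pLentiCRISPRv1 backbone and intended for stable knockout of human SHMT1 (cytosolic serine hydroxymethyltransferase 1) in mammalian cells. It is propagated in E. coli through a high-copy ColE1/pUC-type origin with ampicillin selection (β-lactamase). The backbone also carries an f1 origin, an SV40 origin and poly(A) signal, and remnants of lac and T7/T3 promoter elements from the parental cloning vector.

The transfer cassette has a third-generation, self-inactivating layout. An RSV promoter fused to a truncated HIV-1 5' LTR drives genomic RNA production in packaging cells. It is followed by the Ψ packaging signal with a gag fragment, the Rev response element for nuclear export, a cPPT/CTS, and a ΔU3 3' LTR that silences LTR-driven transcription after integration.

Two expression units sit between the LTRs. A human U6 RNA polymerase III promoter transcribes the SHMT1-targeting guide, which was cloned by BsmBI digestion directly upstream of the Streptococcus pyogenes gRNA scaffold. An EF-1α core promoter drives S. pyogenes Cas9, which the annotation tool reports as contiguous N- and C-terminal portions. Downstream of Cas9 is the puromycin N-acetyltransferase gene. The element linking Cas9 to the puromycin marker is not annotated in the feature table. A WPRE after the marker enhances transcript expression. Transduced cells can be selected with puromycin and constitutively express both nuclease and guide. The "G3" suffix suggests this is one of several SHMT1 guides, and the associated work concerns serine synthesis and one-carbon metabolism.
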