Addgene plasmid #83903: pLentiCRISPRv1-sgSHMT1-G3
Purpose: stable knockout
Depositing lab: David Sabatini. Depositing organization: Whitehead Institute for Biomedical Research. Publication: A PHGDH inhibitor reveals coordination of serine synthesis and one-carbon unit fate. Pacold ME, Brimacombe KR, Chan SH, Rohde JM, Lewis CA, Swier LJ, Possemato R, Chen WW, Sullivan LB, Fiske BP, Cho S, Freinkman E, Birsoy K, Abu-Remaileh M, Shaul YD, Liu CM, Zhou M, Koh MJ, Chung H, Davidson SM, Luengo A, Wang AQ, Xu X, Yasgar A, Liu L, Rai G, Westover KD, Vander Heiden MG, Shen M, Gray NS, Boxer MB, Sabatini DM. Nat Chem Biol. 2016 Jun;12(6):452-8. doi: 10.1038/nchembio.2070. Epub 2016 Apr 25. PubMed 27110680.
Backbone
  Vector backbone: pLentiCRISPRv1
  Backbone size w/o insert (bp): 11565
  Total vector size (bp): 11589
  Vector type: Mammalian Expression, Lentiviral, CRISPR
  Selectable markers: Puromycin
Growth in bacteria
  Bacterial resistance: Ampicillin, 100 μg/mL
  Growth temperature: 37°C
  Growth strain: NEB Stable
  Copy number: Unknown
Gene/Insert
  Gene/Insert name: Serine hydroxymethyltransferase 1 (alt name: SHMT1)
  gRNA/shRNA sequence: CACCGGAACGGGGCGTATCTCATGG
  Species: H. sapiens (human)
  GenBank ID: NM_004169.4
  Entrez Gene: SHMT1 (a.k.a. CSHMT, SHMT)
  Promoter: hU6
  Cloning method: Restriction Enzyme; 5′ cloning site BsmBI (unknown if destroyed); 3′ cloning site BsmBI (unknown if destroyed)
  Sequencing primers: 5′ CCCAGAGAGGGCCTATTTCCCA
Terms and licenses: Academic/Nonprofit Terms; Industry Terms: Not Available to Industry
How to cite: pLentiCRISPRv1-sgSHMT1-G3 was a gift from David Sabatini (Addgene plasmid # 83903 ; http://n2t.net/addgene:83903 ; RRID:Addgene_83903)
