>Addgene plasmid #83903 | pLentiCRISPRv1-sgSHMT1-G3 | addgene partial sequence | sequence record 163213 | hU6-F 5'-GAGGGCCTATTTCCCATGATT-3'
GGCTGTTAGAGAGATAATTAGAATTAATTTGACTGTAAACACAAAGATATTAGTACAAAATACGTGACGT
AGAAAGTAATAATTTCTTGGGTAGTTTGCAGTTTTAAAATTATGTTTTAAAATGGACTATCATATGCTTA
CCGTAACTTGAAAGTATTTCGATTTCTTGGCTTTATATATCTTGTGGAAAGGACGAAACACCGGAACGGG
GCGTATCTCATGGGTTTTAGAGCTAGAAATAGCAAGTTAAAATAAGGCTAGTCCGTTATCAACTTGAAAA
AGTGGCACCGAGTCGGTGCTTTTTTGAATTCTAGATCTTGAGACAAATGGCAGTATTCATCCACAATTTT
AAAAGAAAAGGGGGGATTGGGGGGTACAGTGCAGGGGAAAGAATAGTAGACATAATAGCAACAGACATAC
AAACTAAAGAATTACAAAAACAAATTACAAAAATTCAAAATTTTCGGGTTTATTACAGGGACAGCAGAGA
TCCACTTTGGCGCCGGCTCGAGTGGCTCCGGTGCCCGTCAGTGGGCAGAGCGCACATCGCCCACAGTCCC
CGAGAAGTTGGGGGGAGGGGTCGGCAATTGAACCGGTGCCTAGAGAAGGTGGCGCGGGGTAAACTGGGAA
AGTGATGTCGTGTACTGGCTCCGCCTTTTTCCCGAGGGTGGGGGAGAACCGTATATAAGTGCAGTAGTCG
CCGTGAACGTTCTTTTTCGCAACGGGTTTGCCGCCAGAACACAGGTGTCGTGACGCGGGATCCGCCACCA
TGGATTACAAAGACGATGACGATAAGATGGCCCCAAAGAAGAAGCGGAAGGTCGGTATCCACGGAGTCCC
AGCAGCCGACAAGAAGTACAGCATCGGCCTGGACATCGGCACCAACTCTGTGGGCTGGGCCGTGATCACC
GACGAGTACAAGGTGCCCAGCAAGAAATTCAAGGTGCTGGGCAACACCGACCGGCACAGCATC
