>Addgene plasmid #83903 | pLentiCRISPRv1-sgSHMT1-G3 | addgene partial sequence | sequence record 163214 | EF1a-F_alt 5'-gccgtgaacgttctttttc-3'
GTGTCGTGACGCGGGATCCGCCACCATGGATTACAAAGACGATGACGATAAGATGGCCCCAAAGAAGAAG
CGGAAGGTCGGTATCCACGGAGTCCCAGCAGCCGACAAGAAGTACAGCATCGGCCTGGACATCGGCACCA
ACTCTGTGGGCTGGGCCGTGATCACCGACGAGTACAAGGTGCCCAGCAAGAAATTCAAGGTGCTGGGCAA
CACCGACCGGCACAGCATCAAGAAGAACCTGATCGGAGCCCTGCTGTTCGACAGCGGCGAAACAGCCGAG
GCCACCCGGCTGAAGAGAACCGCCAGAAGAAGATACACCAGACGGAAGAACCGGATCTGCTATCTGCAAG
AGATCTTCAGCAACGAGATGGCCAAGGTGGACGACAGCTTCTTCCACAGACTGGAAGAGTCCTTCCTGGT
GGAAGAGGATAAGAAGCACGAGCGGCACCCCATCTTCGGCAACATCGTGGACGAGGTGGCCTACCACGAG
AAGTACCCCACCATCTACCACCTGAGAAAGAAACTGGTGGACAGCACCGACAAGGCCGACCTGCGGCTGA
TCTATCTGGCCCTGGCCCACATGATCAAGTTCCGGGGCCACTTCCTGATCGAGGGCGACCTGAACCCCGA
CAACAGCGACGTGGACAAGCTGTTCATCCAGCTGGTGCAGACCTACAACCAGCTGTTCGAGGAAAACCCC
ATCAACGCCAGCGGCGTGGACGCCAAGGCCATCCTGTCTGCCAGACTGAGCAAGAGCAGACGGCTGGAAA
ATCTGATCGCCCAGCTGCCCGGCGAGAAGAAGAATGGCCTGTTCGGAAACCTGATTGCCCTGAGCCTGGG
CCTGACCCCCAACTTCAAGAGCAACTTCGACCTGGCCGAGGATGCCAAACTGCAGCTGAGCAAGGACACC
TACGACGACGACCTGGACAACCTGCTGGCCCAGATCGGCGACCAGTACGCCGACCTGTTTCTGGCCGCCA
AGAACCTGTCCGACGCC
