>Addgene plasmid #83903 | pLentiCRISPRv1-sgSHMT1-G3 | addgene partial sequence | sequence record 164199 | puro-variant-R 5'-gtgggcttgtactcggtcat-3'
TCGCCGGCCTGCTTCAGCAGGCTGAAGTTGGTGGCGCCGCTGCCGCTAGCTTTCTTTTTCTTAGCTTGAC
CAGCTTTCTTAGTAGCAGCAGGACGCTTGTCGCCTCCCAGCTGAGACAGGTCGATCCGTGTCTCGTACAG
GCCGGTGATGCTCTGGTGGATCAGGGTGGCGTCCAGCACCTCTTTGGTGCTGGTGTACCTCTTCCGGTCG
ATGGTGGTGTCAAAGTACTTGAAGGCGGCAGGGGCTCCCAGATTGGTCAGGGTAAACAGGTGGATGATAT
TCTCGGCCTGCTCTCTGATGGGCTTATCCCGGTGCTTGTTGTAGGCGGACAGCACTTTGTCCAGATTAGC
GTCGGCCAGGATCACTCTCTTGGAGAACTCGCTGATCTGCTCGATGATCTCGTCCAGGTAGTGCTTGTGC
TGTTCCACAAACAGCTGTTTCTGCTCATTATCCTCGGGGGAGCCCTTCAGCTTCTCATAGTGGCTGGCCA
GGTACAGGAAGTTCACATATTTGGAGGGCAGGGCCAGTTCGTTTCCCTTCTGCAGTTCGCCGGCAGAGGC
CAGCATTCTCTTCCGGCCGTTTTCCAGCTCGAACAGGGAGTACTTAGGCAGCTTGATGATCAGGTCCTTT
TTCACTTCTTTGTAGCCCTTGGCTTCCAGAAAGTCGATGGGATTCTTCTCGAAGCTGCTTCTTTCCATGA
TGGTGATCCCCAGCAGCTCTTTCACACTCTTCAGTTTCTTGGACTTGCCCTTTTCCACTTTGGCCACCAC
CAGCACAGAATAGGCCACGGTGGGGCTGTCGAAGCCGCCGTACTTCTTAGGGTCCCAGTCCTTCTTTCTG
GCGATCAGCTTATCGCTGTTCCTCTTGGGCAGGATAGACTCTTTGCTGAAGCCGCCTGTCTGCACCTCGG
TCTTTTTCACGATATTCACTTGGGGCATGCTCAGCACTTTCCGCACGGTGGCAAAATCCCGGCCCTTA
